>Addgene plasmid #62368 | pBoPyV3-S22 | depositor full sequence | sequence record 102306 | Re-ligatable complete genome of BoPyV3 isolate S22
ATAAAACGAAAGGCTCAGTCGAAAGACTGGGCCTTTCGTTTTATCTGTTGTTTGTCGGTGAACGCTCTCC
TGAGTAGGACAAATCCGCCGGGAGAACAACAACAATTGCATTCATTTTATGTTTCAGGTTCAGGGGGAGG
TGTGGGAGGTTTTTTAACGCTAGCATGGATGTTTTCCCAGTCACGACGTTGTAAAACGACGGCCAGTCTT
AAGCTCGGGCCCCAAATAATGATTTTATTTTGACTGATAGTGACCTGTTCGTTGCAACAAATTGATGAGC
AATGCTTTTTTATAATGCCAACTTTGTACAAAAAAGTTGGCTGAATTCTTCCCACCATTGCTCCCAGCCT
TCTTCACCATATTTCTATAAAACAAACAATTAGTGCCTTTACATGCTACCCCCCAGGTGGAAAATCAAGA
ATGCACATACCTAGTATAAGGTGATTTTTCCCCATAGGCCAAGTTCATCCATGGTGCTATTGAAAAGGAT
ACAGCTCCACCAGTAATGAGCAGCCCAGTCTCTTCTTAATCCAAACCAAACTAAATAGCAATTGAAGCAG
TAACATTCTCCCCATGTAATGGGTCTTCTCCAGGCTTTTAGCTTTTTTTGATGGATTTGACTTAGCACAC
ATGTAATGCATGTGCAGGCTCTCATCCCAAACACAACACAGTGGGAATTTCTCTTGATCTTAGAGCCCCA
GAGAGGCCCCAACATCTCTCCCAAAGTAGGATAATCAGAATCCCAGAAAAAACTTACTGGTCCAGAGAAG
AATCCGGGATCAGACTCATGCACAGACTCCAGCTTAGCTTGAGCTTTAGCCCAGAGATCATTTAATCTGG
CCATGGTCTGATTATCCCCACCTTTATCTGGGTGGTATTTAATCCTGGCCTCCCTGAGCTTTTTCTTCAT
TAAGGGCATATTCCCCCAACAGGTGGGGGGCAGCCCAAGAAGCCCCAACAGCTCCTTTGCTTCTTCTCTG
GCTAGAACCCGATCCATAATTGCAGGCTGCACCCTTTCTCTCAACTGAGGAGGAGGCAAGGAAGGCCACC
AAGCCACCTCTATATATAAAAAAAAGTAGGCCTGCATGTCATTAGTTGCTGGGCAACCTCAGGCCATTTT
GGCGGGCTGCCACAGGATGTGGGAGGGTGACTTAAAGGACGTTGCCTAGGAGACTGCCGCCAGTCACATG
AAAGGCGCCGGCGGAAAACCACCTGGGGCCTCTTACTTCCTCTGTAAGTAACTTATTTTTCTGTTAATTT
CTTTAGTTAACTCTTTACTACCTTTAATTTAGGCCTACTTTTTTATATTTTCAGAAAAACCCTGTGTTGT
TCCTGTCTTTGGTGGTGGTTGGTTAACTACTGGTAAGATGGGCATCTTACTGTCTTTACCTGAGATTATA
GCTGCCGCTGAAGTGGGCTGGGCAGAAGCTGTGGCCATTGCCGGGGGGGAAGCTGCCATCTTCTCTGGTG
AAGGAGCCGCTATTCTAGAGAGCCTGTTAACTGCGGGGGCACTAACAGGCGAGGCTACCACAGCACTTGG
AATCTCTGACGCAGCTGCCATTACATTGACAGCTTTTCCAGAGCTAACCAAGACATTTCTTACTCTGCAG
ACCACACTTGCTGCTGCTAGCTTTGCTGGAGGTGTTGCCTATTCCATCAATCCTGGGGAGCGGGTGTTCA
AGAGTATTGAAGGACCAGGTGGACTCGGGCCCCAACTTAGAGGAAACATGGCACTTCAACTGTGGTTTCC
ACAAACGGGGCTGTGGCAAAACTATGGTGTCAGCCTCCCCGACTGGTGGAGTAGCTTGCTCAGCCAATTG
CCTGATCCCTACACAATTTTGCAGGACATTGCCAGAGGAATCTGGACCTCCTACTATAGAGCTGGACAAG
AAATTGTCAGAAGAACAGTTGGAAATCAAATCAGAGGATTTGTAGGCTCTGTTCAAGAGAACCTGCTCCA
AACTGGCAGGGCTATTGTAGAAAGGGCCCCTGATCCAGTTACAGGCCTCATTAATGTCTGGAATTGGGCT
ACTGAGCATCAAAGACAATGGGAAACTCAAGCTCTCCTAGAAGGACAGCCTGTGTTTGGGAGGGAGACCC
AATGGGAGAGTCAAAACCTCCCAATAGATGGGGGAAATAACCAAAGGGATGGATGGCATTGGGGAGGGCA
ATGGGTTACTATGCCTGGCAGCAATCTAGGTGCCTATACAGTGCCTCAGTGGATGTTGTATGTTCTAGAG
GAAGTGGAAAAGGACCTGACTGCCCATCATGGCAACATGCGGAGCAGGAAGAGGCAAGGTGACCCTGCCA
AGACAAATAAAAAAAGGAGGCGCTGAGGTCCTGGATACAGTCCCCTTGTCTGAGACCACCCAGTATGCTG
TAGAGTTTGTGAACAAGCCAACCTTTCTGAAGACCAATGGGGACCCAGAATACAGATCTAGAGGCCTGCA
ATACCTGCTTGATGACCCGACTGTAGGTGTTCAGGGTGCTTTGTGCTACTCACTCGGGGTAATTGACCTG
CCTGAAATTCCTAATGCTATGTGTGAAGATTCTGTAATTGTTTGGGAAGCTTATAGAGTGGAGACTGAGC
TTATCACTCTGCCTGTGCTGGGGTCTGGGGGCTATGTTTCTGCTACAAAAACTATTGCAAGTGTTGAAGG
TCCACAAATGTATTTTTGGGCTGTTGGGGGCAGTCCTCTTGATGTTGTGGGGTTTAATCCTGACCCAGAT
GGGACCTACACTTTTGCAGCTGAGCTTGCTGCCCCTAAGGGCACTATATCTGTTGCAGGCCCTGGTGCAA
CTAAAAGCCAGGTTACTACTCCTAAATATACAGTAGAGGGCTGGGCTGCAGATCCTTCCATGAATGATAA
TACCAAATATTTTGGAAGAATTATAGGAGGATCCCAGACTCCACCTGTAATCACCTATGGAAATGGCTCA
ACCACACCTTTGGTTGATGAATATGGAGTGGGTCCATTGTGCCTACATGGCGTCTGTTATCTGACCTCTG
TTGATCTAATGGGAACTGTGGGCTGGCCTGGACAGGCAACACTTCCTGATGGAGGAGTTAAGAAAAGAGC
CCTGCAGACTGCTGCAGGCAGGTTTTTCAGAGTCCACTTCAGACAGAGAAGGGTTAAGAATCCCTGGACC
ATGGAGCAAATGCTGAGTCAATTTCTCAGGCCTAAAGCTCCTGTGGTTACTGGGGCTCAAACAGAGGTCA
GTGAAGTGACAATGACCCAGGACAAAGGTCCTTCCAGTATTCCTCCCACCCTTGAGGCTTCTGTGGGTTA
TGGTCAAGCTATTTTTAATGTTGTGGATGGCCAGCTTGTCTACCCAGATGGACAGGGGGGGAGCATAAAT
ATAGGAACTAGAACACAAATGTAAGCCAAAGCAACAGTTTATTGTATGCAGTATCTGCAGGATTATGCTT
TTGCTATGCTTTTTTATACAGAATTAAAAGAATTTGCATCAGAAAAACCAGTGTCTGCTGTACTCTGTGT
AGGCCTTGTTTGCTCCTCTTCTTCTTCTTCCTCTCCATCATAAACACAGATGCCCTCCAATGCCCCCTTG
CCATCCTGGATGTTTATCCTCATATCTACAAATGAGGTAAAAGAAATCCATGCTTCAAAGACAGTTTTCC
AGTGCACAACTTGCTCTTGCACTTTGGCCATAAACATGCTAACAGGTTCATTCCATACAAGCAATGCAAG
CAGTGTTACAGGGTTGGTAAGGAGTCTTTTCCTCACCAGAAAATCATCCTTTAACAGGGTTTTGCTAAGG
TTAGGCCTATGCCTGAATTTAATGGTTTTGGCAATTCTGACCTTAACTGTTTTGGGGACTTCATAGTCAT
TTGAGGTTATGATACCCGGGGGCCACACTTGCTGCACTTTGTTTACATGTTTCTTCTCCAAATTCACTGC
TACAGCACCATCTAAATGGTCTCTCATGTTGTCCAGGTTGGTGAATCCACAGCCATGGGGGAGGGTAGGA
TCTGCAGCTGATTGTCCTTTAACATCTTCTAAGAGAACTGCAAACTTGTCTATCCCACACCCTAATTCAA
AAGGCAATTTTTCAGCAGGCACATTAATATTTAATGATGCACCTTGCACTAGATTTATTATGGCTGCTGC
AAGAGTAGTCTTACCTGAATTAAGTGGGCCAATGAAATGCACATATCTTTTCTTTGGGGTGTTATTAACC
AGTATTTCTAATATGGACACTACCTGTTCAGAGCAATCAGGTATCAGTTCCATGAGCCAAGCCACTCCTG
CTAAAGTTTCTGCAATTTCAACAGGGCCTCCACACTGCTCAGCCATTTTCTCAAACACCTTTTCAAAGTA
AAAACACAACAACTCCTTTCTTGTGGCTGTTGCTATTCTCACCCTGTTTTTTGCAGCCACCTGATCAGCA
GCTTGGGTGCAGATGTTTTTCTGGGTTTTACAGTGCAAAAACACCTTAGCATTTGCATGGTGGGGGCTGT
GCTGCTGCCAGTGCACTTTCCCGCCACTTTGGGTGTTGCACTTCTGGCAACTTCCAGGGGGATTTGCAAA
TTCCAAATACATTCCCATAATTAACAATGGATCTGTACTGTTCAGCACATTGGCAAATTCACAAAGCTTT
ATCCAGTCAACTTCTTTGCCCTTCTGCTTTTGCTCATCAAAATCATAGTCATGCAAACCCCCCTCTTTAC
TGGCAGGACCCCGGGTAAAAGGGGGATCTCCCAAGGCATTATAACAGTCCTGTTGTTTTAGCACAGCTCT
ACAATGGATAAAGGAAGAAGCACATATTTTTCTACCCCAATTTTGCACAGCAGTAACCCTGTGTTTGCCA
GGACATATCATATACAATATTGCCCCCTCTACACCATCATTAACTTTAGAAATGCACCAAAACAAACAAT
TAAATTTTCTAGTCATATGCACTTGCATATCATTAACTTTGGATTCTGTAGTATAGCATATAAAGCAACT
ATGAGTCTTATTCCCAAAAACAGCATGGCTTACAAATCCAAGCAAAGCACTAGGAATGTCCTCAGGAGGC
GGGGGTCCCTTGGGCTTCTTTTTAGGGGGAGTGGAGAAGCTGCTGGCTTGGCTGGTCCCTTCACCAGGAT
CTGCAGGGTCCTCATCATCACTGCTTGGAAGCTCTTCATCACATCTCAGGTTTTCCTCATCCCAATCCTT
GTTGAATTCTTCCTGCAACTTTCTTGTACAAAGTTGGCATTATAAGAAAGCATTGCTTATCAATTTGTTG
CAACGAACAGGTCACTATCAGTCAAAATAAAATCATTATTTGCCATCCAGCTGATAAGCAAGTAAAACCT
CTACAAATGTGGTAAAATCGATAAGGATCCGGGCTGGCGTAATAGCGAAGAGGCCCGCACCGATCGCCCT
TCCCAACAGTTGCGTACCTAACCAAGTTCCTCTTTCAGAGGTTATTTCAGGCCCTGCAGGTTAATTAACA
AAAAACCCCGCCGGGGCGGGGTTTTTTGTTACAATTCTTATCCTCAGTCCTGCTCCTCTGCCACAAAGTG
CACACAGTTGCCTGCTGGGTCTCTCAGGGCAAACTCTCTCCCCCAGGGCTGCTCTCCAATCTCTGTCATG
GCAGGGCCACTGGCATCCCTGAAGTTGGTGGAGACCACCTCACTCCACTCAGCATACAGCTCATCCAGTC
CTCTCACCCACACCCAAGCCAGGGTGTTGTCAGGCACCACCTGGTCCTGGACTGCTGAGATGAACAGGGT
GACATCATCTCTGACCACACCTGCAAAGTCATCCTCCACAAAATCTCTGGAGAACCCCAACCTGTCAGTC
CAGAACTCAACAGCTCCAGCCACATCCCTGGCTGTGAGCACTGGGACAGCACTGGTCAACTTGGCCATGA
TGGCCCTCCTATAGTGAGTCGTATTATACTATGCCGATATACTATGCCGATGATTAATTGTCAACTACTT
TTGAAAAATTTAATTAAGAACATGTGAGCAAAAGGCCAGCAAAAGGCCAGGAACCGTAAAAAGGCCGCGT
TGCTGGCGTTTTTCCATAGGCTCCGCCCCCCTGACGAGCATCACAAAAATCGACGCTCAAGTCAGAGGTG
GCGAAACCCGACAGGACTATAAAGATACCAGGCGTTTCCCCCTGGAAGCTCCCTCGTGCGCTCTCCTGTT
CCGACCCTGCCGCTTACCGGATACCTGTCCGCCTTTCTCCCTTCGGGAAGCGTGGCGCTTTCTCATAGCT
CACGCTGTAGGTATCTCAGTTCGGTGTAGGTCGTTCGCTCCAAGCTGGGCTGTGTGCACGAACCCCCCGT
TCAGCCCGACCGCTGCGCCTTATCCGGTAACTATCGTCTTGAGTCCAACCCGGTAAGACACGACTTATCG
CCACTGGCAGCAGCCACTGGTAACAGGATTAGCAGAGCGAGGTATGTAGGCGGTGCTACAGAGTTCTTGA
AGTGGTGGCCTAACTACGGCTACACTAGAAGAACAGTATTTGGTATCTGCGCTCTGCTGAAGCCAGTTAC
CTTCGGAAAAAGAGTTGGTAGCTCTTGATCCGGCAAACAAACCACCGCTGGTAGCGGTGGTTTTTTTGTT
TGCAAGCAGCAGATTACGCGCAGAAAAAAAGGATCTCAAGAAGATCCTTTGATCTTTTCTACGGGGTCTG
ACGCTCAGTGGAACGAAAACTCACGTTAAGGGATTTTGGTCATGGCTAGTTAATTAACCCACGTTTCAAC
ATGCACATCCCAGTAATTTGGAAACATTTTGTTTCCAAAGATTCACTTAACATTGGTTTAGCAACATGAA
GCTTGGCTGTTTTGGCGGATGAGAGAAGATTTTCAGCCTGATACAGATTAAATCAGAACGCAGAAGCGGT
CTGATAAAACAGAATTTGCCTGGCGGCAGTAGCGCGGTGGTCCCACCTGACCCCATGCCGAACTCAGAAG
TGAAACGCCGTAGCGCCGATGGTAGTGTGGGGTCTCCCCATGCGAGAGTAGGGAACTGCCAGGCATCAA
Features (pLannotate 1.2.2; 10 found; start..end, strand, type, name):
    171..207     -  CDS            lacZα (fragment): LacZα fragment of β-galactosidase; lacZ fragment
    224..319     +  protein_bind   attL3: mutant version of attL; recombination site for the Gateway® LR reaction LR Clonase™
    785..997     -  CDS            LT_POVWU (fragment): Protein inferred from homology: Swiss-Prot protein existence level 3. Isoform large T antigen is a key early protein essential for both driving viral replication and inducing cellular transformation. Plays a role in viral genome replication by driving entry of quiescent cells into the cell cycle and by autoregulating the synthesis of viral early mRNA. Displays highly oncogenic activities by corrupting the host cellular checkpoint mechanisms that guard cell division and the transcription, replication, and repair of DNA. Participates in the modulation of cellular gene expression preceeding viral
   5196..5291    -  protein_bind   attL3: mutant version of attL; recombination site for the Gateway® LR reaction LR Clonase™
   5353..5404    +  CDS            lacZα (fragment): LacZα fragment of β-galactosidase; lacZ fragment
   5507..5878    -  CDS            ble: BLE_STRHI - Experimental evidence at protein level: Swiss-Prot protein existence level 1. Binding protein with a strong affinity to the bleomycin family of antibiotics. From Streptoalloteichus hindustanus.
   5898..5945    -  promoter       EM7 promoter: synthetic bacterial promoter&nbsp
   6031..6619    -  rep_origin     ori: high-copy-number ColE1/pMB1/pBR322/pUC origin of replication
   6878..6993    +  ncRNA          5S rRNA: Accession: RF00001 - 5S ribosomal RNA
   6997..84      +  terminator     rrnB T1 terminator (across the origin): Escherichia coli rrnB; transcription terminator T1 from the E. coli rrnB gene
