[The description below was written by a language model from this plasmid's Addgene catalogue record and pLannotate feature annotations shown in this document.]
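Description:
pBoPyV3-S22 is a bacterial plasmid clone carrying the complete genome of bovine polyomavirus 3 (BoPyV3), isolate S22, a member of the Polyomaviridae. The 4,868 bp viral genome is inserted into the small (about 2.1 kb) pFunnyfarm backbone, giving a construct of 6,999 bp that is catalogued as a viral clone. The backbone is minimal: a high-copy ColE1/pUC-type origin supports replication in E. coli, and selection relies on the Streptoalloteichus hindustanus ble gene, which confers resistance to bleomycin-family antibiotics (Zeocin) and is driven by the synthetic bacterial EM7 promoter. An rrnB T1 terminator, with adjacent rrnB-derived 5S rRNA sequence, probably helps insulate the insert region from read-through transcription. Short lacZα remnants flank the cloning site.

The viral genome lies between two oppositely oriented attL3 Gateway recombination sites, consistent with the recorded Gateway cloning method. Automated annotation recognised only a short segment of the insert, with homology to a polyomavirus large T antigen, the early protein that drives viral genome replication and pushes host cells into the cell cycle. The other viral genes and the regulatory region are not individually annotated, which reflects the limits of the annotation tool rather than their absence, since the record states that the genome is complete. No mammalian promoter or reporter is listed, so any expression would depend on the virus's own control elements. According to the depositor, the genome can be released from the plasmid by EcoRI digestion, and the sequence record describes it as re-ligatable, so the excised linear fragment can be recircularised into an authentic circular viral genome. The plasmid serves as a reference clone of this isolate for studying the virus.
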