Addgene plasmid #62368: pBoPyV3-S22
Purpose: Complete genome of BoPyV3 isolate S22
Depositing lab: Christopher Buck. Depositing organization: National Cancer Institute (NCI). Publication: Hamburger polyomaviruses. Peretti A, FitzGerald PC, Bliskovsky V, Buck CB, Pastrana DV. J Gen Virol. 2015 Jan 7. pii: vir.0.000033. doi: 10.1099/vir.0.000033. PubMed 25568187.
Backbone
  Vector backbone: pFunnyfarm
  Backbone manufacturer: Christopher Buck lab, Addgene plasmid 24755
  Backbone size w/o insert (bp): 2131
  Total vector size (bp): 6999
  Vector type: Viral clone
Growth in bacteria
  Bacterial resistance: Bleocin (Zeocin), 50 μg/mL
  Growth temperature: 37°C
  Growth strain: DH5alpha
  Copy number: High Copy
Gene/Insert
  Gene/Insert name: Full genome of BoPyV3 isolate S22
  Species: Viruses (Polyomaviridae)
  Insert size (bp): 4868
  GenBank ID: KM496326.1 GI:697870369
  Cloning method: Gateway Cloning
  Sequencing primers: 5′ M13/pUC Forward; 3′ Asylum-R (CTGAAAGAGGAACTTGGTTAGG)
Terms and licenses: Academic/Nonprofit Terms; Industry Terms: Not Available to Industry
Depositor comments: Genome can be liberated by digestion with EcoRI
How to cite: pBoPyV3-S22 was a gift from Christopher Buck (Addgene plasmid # 62368 ; http://n2t.net/addgene:62368 ; RRID:Addgene_62368)
