>Addgene plasmid #62368 | pBoPyV3-S22 | addgene partial sequence | sequence record 104954 | M13pUC-Fwd 5'-CCCAGTCACGACGTTGTAAAACG-3'
GGCCCCAAATAATGATTTTATTTTGACTGATAGTGACCTGTTCGTTGCAACAAATTGATGAGCAATGCTT
TTTTATAATGCCAACTTTGTACAAAAAAGTTGGCTGAATTCTTCCCACCATTGCTCCCAGCCTTCTTCAC
CATATTTCTATAAAACAAACAATTAGTGCCTTTACATGCTACCCCCCAGGTGGAAAATCAAGAATGCACA
TACCTAGTATAAGGTGATTTTTCCCCATAGGCCAAGTTCATCCATGGTGCTATTGAAAAGGATACAGCTC
CACCAGTAATGAGCAGCCCAGTCTCTTCTTAATCCAAACCAAACTAAATAGCAATTGAAGCAGTAACATT
CTCCCCATGTAATGGGTCTTCTCCAGGCTTTTAGCTTTTTTTGATGGATTTGACTTAGCACACATGTAAT
GCATGTGCAGGCTCTCATCCCAAACACAACACAGTGGGAATTTCTCTTGATCTTAGAGCCCCAGAGAGGC
CCCAACATCTCTCCCAAAGTAGGATAATCAGAATCCCAGAAAAAACTTACTGGTCCAGAGAAGAATCCGG
GATCAGACTCATGCACAGACTCCAGCTTAGCTTGAGCTTTAGCCCAGAGATCATTTAATCTGGCCATGGT
CTGATTATCCCCACCTTTATCTGGGTGGTATTTAATCCTGGCCTCCCTGAGCTTTTTCTTCATTAAGGGC
ATATTCCCCCAACAGGTGGGGGGCAGCCCAAGAAGCCCCAACAGCTCCTTTGCTTCTTCTCTGGCTAGAA
CCCGATCCATAATTGCAGGCTGCACCCTTTCTCTCAACTGAGGAGGAGGCAAGGAAGGCCACCAAGCCAC
CTCTATATATAAAAAA
