>Addgene plasmid #62368 | pBoPyV3-S22 | addgene partial sequence | sequence record 106277 | LacZ-F2 5'-cctcttcgctattacgccag-3'
TTTACCACATTTGTAGAGGTTTTACTTGCTTATCAGCTGGATGGCAAATAATGATTTTATTTTGACTGAT
AGTGACCTGTTCGTTGCAACAAATTGATAAGCAATGCTTTCTTATAATGCCAACTTTGTACAAGAAAGTT
GCAGGAAGAATTCAACAAGGATTGGGATGAGGAAAACCTGAGATGTGATGAAGAGCTTCCAAGCAGTGAT
GATGAGGACCCTGCAGATCCTGGTGAAGGGACCAGCCAAGCCAGCAGCTTCTCCACTCCCCCTAAAAAGA
AGCCCAAGGGACCCCCGCCTCCTGAGGACATTCCTAGTGCTTTGCTTGGATTTGTAAGCCATGCTGTTTT
TGGGAATAAGACTCATAGTTGCTTTATATGCTATACTACAGAATCCAAAGTTAATGATATGCAAGTGCAT
ATGACTAGAAAATTTAATTGTTTGTTTTGGTGCATTTCTAAAGTTAATGATGGTGTAGAGGGGGCAATAT
TGTATATGATATGTCCTGGCAAACACAGGGTTACTGCTGTGCAAAATTGGGGTAGAAAAATATGTGCTTC
TTCCTTTATCCATTGTAGAGCTGTGCTAAAACAACAGGACTGTTATAATGCCTTGGGAGATCCCCCTTTT
ACCCGGGGTCCTGCCAGTAAAGAGGGGGGTTTGCATGACTATGATTTTGATGAGCAAAAGCAGAAGGGCA
AAGAAGTTGACTGGATAAAGCTTTGTGAATTTGCCAATGTGCTGAACAGTACAGATCCATTGTTAATTAT
GGGAATGTATTTGGAATTTGCAAATCCCCCTGGAAGTTGCCAGAAGTGCAACACCCAAAGTGGCGGGAAA
GTGCACTGGCAGCAGCACAGCCCCCACCATGCAAATGCTAAGGTGTTTTTGCACTGTAAAACCCAGAAAA
ACATCTGCACCCAAGCTGCTGATCAGGTGGCTGCAAAAAACAGGGTGAGAATAGCAACAGCCACAAGAAA
GGAGTTGTTGTGTTTTTACTTTGAAAAGGTGTTT
